>Addgene plasmid #128505 | pAPM D4 BsmBI Myd88 stuffer | depositor full sequence | sequence record 246341 | pAPM D4 BsmBI Myd88 stuffer sequence 7185 bps
GTCGACGGATCGGGAGATCTCCCGATCCCCTATGGTGCACTCTCAGTACAATCTGCTCTGATGCCGCATA
GTTAAGCCAGTATCTGCTCCCTGCTTGTGTGTTGGAGGTCGCTGAGTAGTGCGCGAGCAAAATTTAAGCT
ACAACAAGGCAAGGCTTGACCGACAATTGCATGAAGAATCTGCTTAGGGTTAGGCGTTTTGCGCTGCTTC
GCGATGTACGGGCCAGATATACGCGCTGTGGAATGTGTGTCAGTTAGGGTGTGGAAAGTCCCCAGGCTCC
CCAGCAGGCAGAAGTATGCAAAGCATGCATCTCAATTAGTCAGCAACCAGGTGTGGAAAGTCCCCAGGCT
CCCCAGCAGGCAGAAGTATGCAAAGCATGCATCTCAATTAGTCAGCAACCATAGTCCCGCCCCTAACTCC
GCCCATCCCGCCCCTAACTCCGCCCAGTTCCGCCCATTCTCCGCCCCATGGCTGACTAATTTTTTTTATT
TATGCAGAGGCCGAGGCCGCCTCTGCCTCTGAGCTATTCCAGAAGTAGTGAGGAGGCTTTTTTGGAGGCC
TAGGCTTTTGCAAAAAGCTTTGACATTGATTATTGACTAGTTATTAATAGTAATCAATTACGGGGTCATT
AGTTCATAGCCCATATATGGAGTTCCGCGTTACATAACTTACGGTAAATGGCCCGCCTGGCTGACCGCCC
AACGACCCCCGCCCATTGACGTCAATAATGACGTATGTTCCCATAGTAACGCCAATAGGGACTTTCCATT
GACGTCAATGGGTGGAGTATTTACGGTAAACTGCCCACTTGGCAGTACATCAAGTGTATCATATGCCAAG
TACGCCCCCTATTGACGTCAATGACGGTAAATGGCCCGCCTGGCATTATGCCCAGTACATGACCTTATGG
GACTTTCCTACTTGGCAGTACATCTACGTATTAGTCATCGCTATTACCATGGTGATGCGGTTTTGGCAGT
ACATCAATGGGCGTGGATAGCGGTTTGACTCACGGGGATTTCCAAGTCTCCACCCCATTGACGTCAATGG
GAGTTTGTTTTGGCACCAAAATCAACGGGACTTTCCAAAATGTCGTAACAACTCCGCCCCATTGACGCAA
ATGGGCGGTAGGCGTGTACGGTGGGAGGTCTATATAAGCAGCGCGTTTTGCCTGTACTGGGTCTCTCTGG
TTAGACCAGATCTGAGCCTGGGAGCTCTCTGGCTAACTAGGGAACCCACTGCTTAAGCCTCAATAAAGCT
TGCCTTGAGTGCTTCAAGTAGTGTGTGCCCGTCTGTTGTGTGACTCTGGTAACTAGAGATCCCTCAGACC
CTTTTAGTCAGTGTGGAAAATCTCTAGCAGTGGCGCCCGAACAGGGACTTGAAAGCGAAAGGGAAACCAG
AGGAGCTCTCTCGACGCAGGACTCGGCTTGCTGAAGCGCGCACGGCAAGAGGCGAGGGGCGGCGACTGGT
GAGTACGCCAAAAATTTTGACTAGCGGAGGCTAGAAGGAGAGAGATGGGTGCGAGAGCGTCAGTATTAAG
CGGGGGAGAATTAGATCGCGATGGGAAAAAATTCGGTTAAGGCCAGGGGGAAAGAAAAAATATAAATTAA
AACATATAGTATGGGCAAGCAGGGAGCTAGAACGATTCGCAGTTAATCCTGGCCTGTTAGAAACATCAGA
AGGCTGTAGACAAATACTGGGACAGCTACAACCATCCCTTCAGACAGGATCAGAAGAACTTAGATCATTA
TATAATACAGTAGCAACCCTCTATTGTGTGCATCAAAGGATAGAGATAAAAGACACCAAGGAAGCTTTAG
ACAAGATAGAGGAAGAGCAAAACAAAAGTAAGACCACCGCACAGCAAGCGGCCGGCCGCTGATCTTCAGA
CCTGGAGGAGGAGATATGAGGGACAATTGGAGAAGTGAATTATATAAATATAAAGTAGTAAAAATTGAAC
CATTAGGAGTAGCACCCACCAAGGCAAAGAGAAGAGTGGTGCAGAGAGAAAAAAGAGCAGTGGGAATAGG
AGCTTTGTTCCTTGGGTTCTTGGGAGCAGCAGGAAGCACTATGGGCGCAGCGTCAATGACGCTGACGGTA
CAGGCCAGACAATTATTGTCTGGTATAGTGCAGCAGCAGAACAATTTGCTGAGGGCTATTGAGGCGCAAC
AGCATCTGTTGCAACTCACAGTCTGGGGCATCAAGCAGCTCCAGGCAAGAATCCTGGCTGTGGAAAGATA
CCTAAAGGATCAACAGCTCCTGGGGATTTGGGGTTGCTCTGGAAAACTCATTTGCACCACTGCTGTGCCT
TGGAATGCTAGTTGGAGTAATAAATCTCTGGAACAGATTTGGAATCACACGACCTGGATGGAGTGGGACA
GAGAAATTAACAATTACACAAGCTTAATACACTCCTTAATTGAAGAATCGCAAAACCAGCAAGAAAAGAA
TGAACAAGAATTATTGGAATTAGATAAATGGGCAAGTTTGTGGAATTGGTTTAACATAACAAATTGGCTG
TGGTATATAAAATTATTCATAATGATAGTAGGAGGCTTGGTAGGTTTAAGAATAGTTTTTGCTGTACTTT
CTATAGTGAATAGAGTTAGGCAGGGATATTCACCATTATCGTTTCAGACCCACCTCCCAACCCCGAGGGG
ACCCGACAGGCCCGAAGGAATAGAAGAAGAAGGTGGAGAGAGAGACAGAGACAGATCCATTCGATTAGTG
AACGGATCGGCACTGCGTGCGCCAATTCTGCAGACAAATGGCAGTATTCATCCACAATTTTAAAAGAAAA
GGGGGGATTGGGGGGTACAGTGCAGGGGAAAGAATAGTAGACATAATAGCAACAGACATACAAACTAAAG
AATTACAAAAACAAATTACAAAAATTCAAAATTTTCGGGTTTATTACAGGGACAGCAGAGATCCAGTTTG
GTTAATTAACTGCAGCCCCGATAAAATAAAAGATTTTATTTAGTCTCCAGAAAAAGGGGGGAATGAAAGA
CCCCACCTGTAGGTTTGGCAAGCTAGCTGCAGTAACGCCATTTTGCAAGGCATGGAAAAATACCAAACCA
AGAATAGAGAAGTTCAGATCAAGGGCGGGTACATGAAAATAGCTAACGTTGGGCCAAACAGGATATCTGC
GGTGAGCAGTTTCGGCCCCGGCCCGGGGCCAAGAACAGATGGTCACCGCAGTTTCGGCCCCGGCCCGAGG
CCAAGAACAGATGGTCCCCAGATATGGCCCAACCCTCAGCAGTTTCTTAAGACCCATCAGATGTTTCCAG
GCTCCCCCAAGGACCTGAAATGACCCTGCGCCTTATTTGAATTAACCAATCAGCCTGCTTCTCGCTTCTG
TTCGCGCGCTTCTGCTTCCCGAGCTCTATAAAAGAGCTCACAACCCCTCACTCGGCGCGCCAGTCCTCCG
ACAGACTGAGTCGCCCGGGGGTCTAGAACGCGTGCCGCCATGACCGAATACAAACCTACCGTGAGGCTGG
CTACAAGAGATGATGTCCCAAGGGCTGTGAGAACACTGGCCGCCGCTTTTGCCGATTACCCTGCCACACG
CCACACTGTGGACCCAGATCGGCATATCGAGAGAGTGACTGAGCTGCAGGAACTGTTCCTGACCCGAGTG
GGCCTGGACATTGGGAAGGTCTGGGTCGCAGACGATGGAGCAGCTGTGGCTGTCTGGACCACACCAGAGA
GCGTGGAAGCCGGAGCTGTCTTTGCAGAGATCGGCCCTAGAATGGCAGAACTGAGCGGCTCCAGGCTGGC
AGCACAGCAGCAGATGGAGGGACTGCTGGCCCCACACAGGCCTAAGGAACCAGCATGGTTCCTGGCTACC
GTGGGGGTCTCTCCTGACCATCAGGGCAAAGGACTGGGAAGTGCTGTGGTCCTGCCAGGAGTGGAGGCTG
CAGAACGAGCTGGAGTCCCTGCATTTCTGGAGACCTCTGCTCCACGAAACCTGCCCTTCTATGAACGGCT
GGGCTTTACTGTGACCGCAGATGTGGAGGTCCCCGAAGGACCTAGGACCTGGTGCATGACACGCAAACCC
GGCGCCTGAGCGATCGCCGCGGCCGCCTTCTTAACCCAACAGAAGGCTCGAGAAGGTATATTGCTGTTGA
CAGTGAGCGGAGACGGGCCGCGTCTTCGGATCCGCCGCCATGGCAGCTGGCGGACCAGGCGCAGGTAGTG
CTGCGCCAGTTTCTTCAACTTCCTCCCTGCCCCTGGCTGCGCTTAACATGCGCGTGAGAAGGAGGCTCTC
CCTCTTCCTGAACGTAAGAACTCAGGTGGCCGCAGATTGGACTGCACTGGCTGAGGAGATGGACTTCGAA
TATCTGGAGATACGGCAGCTTGAAACCCAAGCTGACCCTACAGGACGGCTGCTCGACGCCTGGCAGGGCC
GCCCCGGTGCCTCTGTAGGCAGGCTTCTGGAGCTGCTGACGAAGCTGGGGAGGGATGATGTGCTGCTGGA
GTTGGGACCCAGCATTGAGGAGGATTGTCAGAAGTATATTCTGAAGCAACAGCAGGAGGAGGCGGAGAAG
CCACTGCAGGTCGCGGCAGTCGATTCTAGTGTTCCACGGACTGCGGAACTTGCGGGTATTACCACACTCG
ATGATCCCTTGGGACACATGCCGGAGCGCTTTGACGCCTTCATATGCTATTGCCCCAGTGATATACAGTT
TGTGCAGGAAATGATTAGACAACTGGAGCAAACAAATTATCGACTGAAGCTGTGCGTGTCCGATAGGGAC
GTTCTTCCAGGTACCTGTGTTTGGAGTATCGCTTCAGAGCTCATCGAGAAGCGGTGTAGAAGAATGGTGG
TTGTAGTGAGCGACGATTATCTCCAGTCAAAGGAGTGTGATTTCCAAACCAAATTCGCACTTTCCCTCAG
CCCAGGGGCACATCAAAAGAGACTGATACCGATAAAATATAAAGCTATGAAGAAAGAGTTTCCGTCCATT
TTGAGATTTATCACTGTTTGCGACTACACTAACCCTTGCACGAAGTCTTGGTTTTGGACACGCCTGGCTA
AAGCTCTGTCATTGCCGTGATGGCCACGTCTCTGCCTACTGCCTCGGACTTCAAGGGGCTAGAATTCGGC
AGCTGTAGATCTTAGCCACTTTTTAAAAGAAAAGGGGGGACTGGAAGGGCTAACTGCATCCGGACTGTAC
TGGGTCTCTCTGGTTAGACCAGATCTGAGCCTGGGAGCTCTCTGGCTAACTAGGGAACCCACTGCTTAAG
CCTCAATAAAGCTTGCCTTGAGTGCTTCAAGTAGTGTGTGCCCGTCTGTTGTGTGACTCTGGTAACTAGA
GATCCCTCAGACCCTTTTAGTCAGTGTGGAAAATCTCTAGCAGGGCCCGTTTCATGTGAGCAAAAGGCCA
GCAAAAGGCCAGGAACCGTAAAAAGGCCGCGTTGCTGGCGTTTTTCCATAGGCTCCGCCCCCCTGACGAG
CATCACAAAAATCGACGCTCAAGTCAGAGGTGGCGAAACCCGACAGGACTATAAAGATACCAGGCGTTTC
CCCCTGGAAGCTCCCTCGTGCGCTCTCCTGTTCCGACCCTGCCGCTTACCGGATACCTGTCCGCCTTTCT
CCCTTCGGGAAGCGTGGCGCTTTCTCATAGCTCACGCTGTAGGTATCTCAGTTCGGTGTAGGTCGTTCGC
TCCAAGCTGGGCTGTGTGCACGAACCCCCCGTTCAGCCCGACCGCTGCGCCTTATCCGGTAACTATCGTC
TTGAGTCCAACCCGGTAAGACACGACTTATCGCCACTGGCAGCAGCCACTGGTAACAGGATTAGCAGAGC
GAGGTATGTAGGCGGTGCTACAGAGTTCTTGAAGTGGTGGCCTAACTACGGCTACACTAGAAGAACAGTA
TTTGGTATCTGCGCTCTGCTGAAGCCAGTTACCTTCGGAAAAAGAGTTGGTAGCTCTTGATCCGGCAAAC
AAACCACCGCTGGTAGCGGTGGTTTTTTTGTTTGCAAGCAGCAGATTACGCGCAGAAAAAAAGGATCTCA
AGAAGATCCTTTGATCTTTTCTACGGGGTCTGACGCTCAGTGGAACGAAAACTCACGTTAAGGGATTTTG
GTCATGAGATTATCAAAAAGGATCTTCACCTAGATCCTTTTAAATTAAAAATGAAGTTTTAAATCAATCT
AAAGTATATATGAGTAAACTTGGTCTGACAGTTACCAATGCTTAATCAGTGAGGCACCTATCTCAGCGAT
CTGTCTATTTCGTTCATCCATAGTTGCCTGACTCCCCGTCGTGTAGATAACTACGATACGGGAGGGCTTA
CCATCTGGCCCCAGTGCTGCAATGATACCGCGAGACCCACGCTCACCGGCTCCAGATTTATCAGCAATAA
ACCAGCCAGCCGGAAGGGCCGAGCGCAGAAGTGGTCCTGCAACTTTATCCGCCTCCATCCAGTCTATTAA
TTGTTGCCGGGAAGCTAGAGTAAGTAGTTCGCCAGTTAATAGTTTGCGCAACGTTGTTGCCATTGCTACA
GGCATCGTGGTGTCACGCTCGTCGTTTGGTATGGCTTCATTCAGCTCCGGTTCCCAACGATCAAGGCGAG
TTACATGATCCCCCATGTTGTGCAAAAAAGCGGTTAGCTCCTTCGGTCCTCCGATCGTTGTCAGAAGTAA
GTTGGCCGCAGTGTTATCACTCATGGTTATGGCAGCACTGCATAATTCTCTTACTGTCATGCCATCCGTA
AGATGCTTTTCTGTGACTGGTGAGTACTCAACCAAGTCATTCTGAGAATAGTGTATGCGGCGACCGAGTT
GCTCTTGCCCGGCGTCAATACGGGATAATACCGCGCCACATAGCAGAACTTTAAAAGTGCTCATCATTGG
AAAACGTTCTTCGGGGCGAAAACTCTCAAGGATCTTACCGCTGTTGAGATCCAGTTCGATGTAACCCACT
CGTGCACCCAACTGATCTTCAGCATCTTTTACTTTCACCAGCGTTTCTGGGTGAGCAAAAACAGGAAGGC
AAAATGCCGCAAAAAAGGGAATAAGGGCGACACGGAAATGTTGAATACTCATACTCTTCCTTTTTCAATA
TTATTGAAGCATTTATCAGGGTTATTGTCTCATGAGCGGATACATATTTGAATGTATTTAGAAAAATAAA
CAAATAGGGGTTCCGCGCACATTTCCCCGAAAAGTGCCACCTGAC
Features (pLannotate 1.2.2; 19 found; start..end, strand, type, name):
     31..83      -  misc_feature   bom (fragment): basis of mobility region from pBR322
    245..574     +  promoter       SV40 promoter: SV40 enhancer and early promoter
    582..961     +  enhancer       CMV enhancer: human cytomegalovirus immediate early enhancer
    962..1161    +  promoter       CMV promoter: human cytomegalovirus (CMV) immediate early promoter
   1179..1359    +  LTR            5' LTR (truncated): truncated 5' long terminal repeat (LTR) from HIV-1
   1406..1531    +  misc_feature   HIV-1 Ψ: packaging signal of human immunodeficiency virus type 1
   1515..1853    +  CDS            HIV-1 gag (fragment): gag protein from human immunodeficiency virus 1; gag
   2028..2261    +  misc_feature   RRE: The Rev response element (RRE) of HIV-1 allows for Rev-dependent mRNA export from the nucleus to the cytoplasm.
   2638..2738    +  CDS            Rev (fragment): human immunodeficiency virus 1 (HIV-1) Rev protein; rev; enhances nuclear export of unspliced and incompletely spliced viral mRNAs
   2788..2905    +  misc_feature   cPPT/CTS: central polypurine tract and central termination sequence of HIV-1
   3042..3449    +  promoter       SFFV promoter: spleen focus-forming virus long terminal repeat (LTR) promoter
   3470..4066    +  CDS            pac: PUAC_STRAD - Protein predicted: Swiss-Prot protein existence level 4. Detoxification of puromycin. From Streptomyces alboniger.
   4091..4136    +  ncRNA          5' miR-30a (fragment): sequence upstream of the 71-nt precursor of the human miR-30a microRNA (Zeng et al., 2002) miRNA
   4170..5057    +  CDS            MYD88: MYD88_HUMAN - Experimental evidence at protein level: Swiss-Prot protein existence level 1. Adapter protein involved in the Toll-like receptor and IL-1 receptor signaling pathway in the innate immune response (PubMed:15361868, PubMed:18292575, PubMed:33718825). Acts via IRAK1, IRAK2, IRF7 and TRAF6, leading to NF-kappa-B activation, cytokine secretion and the inflammatory response (PubMed:15361868, PubMed:24316379, PubMed:19506249). Increases IL-8 transcription (PubMed:9013863). Involved in IL-18-mediated signaling pathway. Activates IRF1 resulting in its rapid migration into the nucleus to me
   5064..5171    +  CDS            nef (fragment): NEF_HV1LA - Experimental evidence at protein level: Swiss-Prot protein existence level 1. Extracellular Nef protein targets CD4(+) T-lymphocytes for apoptosis by interacting with CXCR4 surface receptors. From Human immunodeficiency virus type 1 group M subtype B (isolate Lai) (HIV-1).
   5182..5362    +  LTR            5' LTR (truncated): truncated 5' long terminal repeat (LTR) from HIV-1
   5433..6021    -  rep_origin     ori: high-copy-number ColE1/pMB1/pBR322/pUC origin of replication
   6192..7052    -  CDS            AmpR: β-lactamase; bla; confers resistance to ampicillin, carbenicillin, and related antibiotics
   7053..7157    -  promoter       AmpR promoter: bla
