>Addgene plasmid #128505 | pAPM D4 BsmBI Myd88 stuffer | addgene full sequence | sequence record 251150 | Addgene NGS Result
TGTTGGAGGTCGCTGAGTAGTGCGCGAGCAAAATTTAAGCTACAACAAGGCAAGGCTTGACCGACAATTG
CATGAAGAATCTGCTTAGGGTTAGGCGTTTTGCGCTGCTTCGCGATGTACGGGCCAGATATACGCGCTGT
GGAATGTGTGTCAGTTAGGGTGTGGAAAGTCCCCAGGCTCCCCAGCAGGCAGAAGTATGCAAAGCATGCA
TCTCAATTAGTCAGCAACCAGGTGTGGAAAGTCCCCAGGCTCCCCAGCAGGCAGAAGTATGCAAAGCATG
CATCTCAATTAGTCAGCAACCATAGTCCCGCCCCTAACTCCGCCCATCCCGCCCCTAACTCCGCCCAGTT
CCGCCCATTCTCCGCCCCATGGCTGACTAATTTTTTTTATTTATGCAGAGGCCGAGGCCGCCTCTGCCTC
TGAGCTATTCCAGAAGTAGTGAGGAGGCTTTTTTGGAGGCCTAGGCTTTTGCAAAAAGCTCGCGTTGACA
TTGATTATTGACTAGTTATTAATAGTAATCAATTACGGGGTCATTAGTTCATAGCCCATATATGGAGTTC
CGCGTTACATAACTTACGGTAAATGGCCCGCCTGGCTGACCGCCCAACGACCCCCGCCCATTGACGTCAA
TAATGACGTATGTTCCCATAGTAACGCCAATAGGGACTTTCCATTGACGTCAATGGGTGGAGTATTTACG
GTAAACTGCCCACTTGGCAGTACATCAAGTGTATCATATGCCAAGTACGCCCCCTATTGACGTCAATGAC
GGTAAATGGCCCGCCTGGCATTATGCCCAGTACATGACCTTATGGGACTTTCCTACTTGGCAGTACATCT
ACGTATTAGTCATCGCTATTACCATGGTGATGCGGTTTTGGCAGTACATCAATGGGCGTGGATAGCGGTT
TGACTCACGGGGATTTCCAAGTCTCCACCCCATTGACGTCAATGGGAGTTTGTTTTGGCACCAAAATCAA
CGGGACTTTCCAAAATGTCGTAACAACTCCGCCCCATTGACGCAAATGGGCGGTAGGCGTGTACGGTGGG
AGGTCTATATAAGCAGCGCGTTTTGCCTGTACTGGGTCTCTCTGGTTAGACCAGATCTGAGCCTGGGAGC
TCTCTGGCTAACTAGGGAACCCACTGCTTAAGCCTCAATAAAGCTTGCCTTGAGTGCTTCAAGTAGTGTG
TGCCCGTCTGTTGTGAGACTCTGGTAACTAGAGATCCCTCAGACCCTTTTAGTCAGTGTGGAAAATCTCT
AGCAGTGGCGCCCGAACAGGGACTTGAAAGCGAAAGGGAAACCAGAGGAGCTCTCTCGACGCAGGACTCG
GCTTGCTGAAGCGCGCACGGCAAGAGGCGAGGGGCGGCGACTGGTGAGTACGCCAAAAATTTTGACTAGC
GGAGGCTAGAAGGAGAGAGATGGGTGCGAGAGCGTCAGTATTAAGCGGGGGAGAATTAGATCGCGATGGG
AAAAAATTCGGTTAAGGCCAGGGGGAAAGAAAAAATATAAATTAAAACATATAGTATGGGCAAGCAGGGA
GCTAGAACGATTCGCAGTTAATCCTGGCCTGTTAGAAACATCAGAAGGCTGTAGACAAATACTGGGACAG
CTACAACCATCCCTTCAGACAGGATCAGAAGAACTTAGATCATTATATAATACAGTAGCAACCCTCTATT
GTGTGCATCAAAGGATAGAGATAAAAGACACCAAGGAAGCTTTAGACAAGATAGAGGAAGAGCAAAACAA
AAGTAAGACCACCGCACAGCAAGCGGCCGGCCGCTGATCTTCAGACCTGGAGGAGGAGATATGAGGGACA
ATTGGAGAAGTGAATTATATAAATATAAAGTAGTAAAAATTGAACCATTAGGAGTAGCACCCACCAAGGC
AAAGAGAAGAGTGGTGCAGAGAGAAAAAAGAGCAGTGGGAATAGGAGCTTTGTTCCTTGGGTTCTTGGGA
GCAGCAGGAAGCACTATGGGCGCAGCGTCAATGACGCTGACGGTACAGGCCAGACAATTATTGTCTGGTA
TAGTGCAGCAGCAGAACAATTTGCTGAGGGCTATTGAGGCGCAACAGCATCTGTTGCAACTCACAGTCTG
GGGCATCAAGCAGCTCCAGGCAAGAATCCTGGCTGTGGAAAGATACCTAAAGGATCAACAGCTCCTGGGG
ATTTGGGGTTGCTCTGGAAAACTCATTTGCACCACTGCTGTGCCTTGGAATGCTAGTTGGAGTAATAAAT
CTCTGGAACAGATTTGGAATCACACGACTTGGATGGAGTGGGACAGAGAAATTAACAATTACACAAGCTT
AATACACTCCTTAATTGAAGAATCGCAAAACCAGCAAGAAAAGAATGAACAAGAATTATTGGAATTAGAT
AAATGGGCAAGTTTGTGGAATTGGTTTAACATAACAAATTGGCTGTGGTATATAAAATTATTCATAATGA
TAGTAGGAGGCTTGGTAGGTTTAAGAATAGTTTTTGCTGTACTTTCTATAGTGAATAGAGTTAGGCAGGG
ATATTCACCATTATCGTTTCAGACCCACCTCCCAACCCCGAGGGGACCCGACAGGCCCGAAGGAATAGAA
GAAGAAGGTGGAGAGAGAGACAGAGACAGATCCATTCGATTAGTGAACGGATCGGCACTGCGTGCGCCAA
TTCTGCAGACAAATGGCAGTATTCATCCACAATTTTAAAAGAAAAGGGGGGATTGGGGGGTACAGTGCAG
GGGAAAGAATAGTAGACATAATAGCAACAGACATACAAACTAAAGAATTACAAAAACAAATTACAAAAAT
TCAAAATTTTCGGGTTTATTACAGGGACAGCAGAGATCCAGTTTGGTTAATTAACTGCAGCCCCGATAAA
ATAAAAGATTTTATTTAGTCTCCAGAAAAAGGGGGGAATGAAAGACCCCACCTGTAGGTTTGGCAAGCTA
GCTGCAGTAACGCCATTTTGCAAGGCATGGAAAAATACCAAACCAAGAATAGAGAAGTTCAGATCAAGGG
CGGGTACATGAAAATAGCTAACGTTGGGCCAAACAGGATATCTGCGGTGAGCAGTTTCGGCCCCGGCCCG
GGGCCAAGAACAGATGGTCACCGCAGTTTCGGCCCCGGCCCGAGGCCAAGAACAGATGGTCCCCAGATAT
GGCCCAACCCTCAGCAGTTTCTTAAGACCCATCAGATGTTTCCAGGCTCCCCCAAGGACCTGAAATGACC
CTGCGCCTTATTTGAATTAACCAATCAGCCTGCTTCTCGCTTCTGTTCGCGCGCTTCTGCTTCCCGAGCT
CTATAAAAGAGCTCACAACCCCTCACTCGGCGCGCCAGTCCTCCGACAGACTGAGTCGCCCGGGGGTCTA
GAACGCGTGCCGCCATGACCGAATACAAACCTACCGTGAGGCTGGCTACAAGAGATGATGTCCCAAGGGC
TGTGAGAACACTGGCCGCCGCTTTTGCCGATTACCCTGCCACACGCCACACTGTGGACCCAGATCGGCAT
ATCGAGAGAGTGACTGAGCTGCAGGAACTGTTCCTGACCCGAGTGGGCCTGGACATTGGGAAGGTCTGGG
TCGCAGACGATGGAGCAGCTGTGGCTGTCTGGACCACACCAGAGAGCGTGGAAGCCGGAGCTGTCTTTGC
AGAGATCGGCCCTAGAATGGCAGAACTGAGCGGCTCCAGGCTGGCAGCACAGCAGCAGATGGAGGGACTG
CTGGCCCCACACAGGCCTAAGGAACCAGCATGGTTCCTGGCTACCGTGGGGGTCTCTCCTGACCATCAGG
GCAAAGGACTGGGAAGTGCTGTGGTCCTGCCAGGAGTGGAGGCTGCAGAACGAGCTGGAGTCCCTGCATT
TCTGGAGACCTCTGCTCCACGAAACCTGCCCTTCTATGAACGGCTGGGCTTTACTGTGACCGCAGATGTG
GAGGTCCCCGAAGGACCTAGGACCTGGTGCATGACACGCAAACCCGGCGCCTGAGCGATCGCCGCGGCCG
CCTTCTTAACCCAACAGAAGGCTCGAGAAGGTATATTGCTGTTGACAGTGAGCGGAGACGGGCCGCGTCT
TCGGATCCGCCGCCATGGCAGCTGGCGGACCAGGCGCAGGTAGTGCTGCGCCAGTTTCTTCAACTTCCTC
CCTGCCCCTGGCTGCGCTTAACATGCGCGTGAGAAGGAGGCTCTCCCTCTTCCTGAACGTAAGAACTCAG
GTGGCCGCAGATTGGACTGCACTGGCTGAGGAGATGGACTTCGAATATCTGGAGATACGGCAGCTTGAAA
CCCAAGCTGACCCTACAGGACGGCTGCTCGACGCCTGGCAGGGCCGCCCCGGTGCCTCTGTAGGCAGGCT
TCTGGAGCTGCTGACGAAGCTGGGGAGGGATGATGTGCTGCTGGAGTTGGGACCCAGCATTGAGGAGGAT
TGTCAGAAGTATATTCTGAAGCAACAGCAGGAGGAGGCGGAGAAGCCACTGCAGGTCGCGGCAGTCGATT
CTAGTGTTCCACGGACTGCGGAACTTGCGGGTATTACCACACTCGATGATCCCTTGGGACACATGCCGGA
GCGCTTTGACGCCTTCATATGCTATTGCCCCAGTGATATACAGTTTGTGCAGGAAATGATTAGACAACTG
GAGCAAACAAATTATCGACTGAAGCTGTGCGTGTCCGATAGGGACGTTCTTCCAGGTACCTGTGTTTGGA
GTATCGCTTCAGAGCTCATCGAGAAGCGGTGTAGAAGAATGGTGGTTGTAGTGAGCGACGATTATCTCCA
GTCAAAGGAGTGTGATTTCCAAACCAAATTCGCACTTTCCCTCAGCCCAGGGGCACATCAAAAGAGACTG
ATACCGATAAAATATAAAGCTATGAAGAAAGAGTTTCCGTCCATTTTGAGATTTATCACTGTTTGCGACT
ACACTAACCCTTGCACGAAGTCTTGGTTTTGGACACGCCTGGCTAAAGCTCTGTCATTGCCGTGATGGCC
ACGTCTCTGCCTACTGCCTCGGACTTCAAGGGGCTAGAATTCGGCAGCTGTAGATCTTAGCCACTTTTTA
AAAGAAAAGGGGGGACTGGAAGGGCTAACTGCATCCGGACTGTACTGGGTCTCTCTGGTTAGACCAGATC
TGAGCCTGGGAGCTCTCTGGCTAACTAGGGAACCCACTGCTTAAGCCTCAATAAAGCTTGCCTTGAGTGC
TTCAAGTAGTGTGTGCCCGTCTGTTGTGTGACTCTGGTAACTAGAGATCCCTCAGACCCTTTTAGTCAGT
GTGGAAAATCTCTAGCAGGGCCCGTTTCATGTGAGCAAAAGGCCAGCAAAAGGCCAGGAACCGTAAAAAG
GCCGCGTTGCTGGCGTTTTTCCATAGGCTCCGCCCCCCTGACGAGCATCACAAAAATCGACGCTCAAGTC
AGAGGTGGCGAAACCCGACAGGACTATAAAGATACCAGGCGTTTCCCCCTGGAAGCTCCCTCGTGCGCTC
TCCTGTTCCGACCCTGCCGCTTACCGGATACCTGTCCGCCTTTCTCCCTTCGGGAAGCGTGGCGCTTTCT
CATAGCTCACGCTGTAGGTATCTCAGTTCGGTGTAGGTCGTTCGCTCCAAGCTGGGCTGTGTGCACGAAC
CCCCCGTTCAGCCCGACCGCTGCGCCTTATCCGGTAACTATCGTCTTGAGTCCAACCCGGTAAGACACGA
CTTATCGCCACTGGCAGCAGCCACTGGTAACAGGATTAGCAGAGCGAGGTATGTAGGCGGTGCTACAGAG
TTCTTGAAGTGGTGGCCTAACTACGGCTACACTAGAAGAACAGTATTTGGTATCTGCGCTCTGCTGAAGC
CAGTTACCTTCGGAAAAAGAGTTGGTAGCTCTTGATCCGGCAAACAAACCACCGCTGGTAGCGGTGGTTT
TTTTGTTTGCAAGCAGCAGATTACGCGCAGAAAAAAAGGATCTCAAGAAGATCCTTTGATCTTTTCTACG
GGGTCTGACGCTCAGTGGAACGAAAACTCACGTTAAGGGATTTTGGTCATGAGATTATCAAAAAGGATCT
TCACCTAGATCCTTTTAAATTAAAAATGAAGTTTTAAATCAATCTAAAGTATATATGAGTAAACTTGGTC
TGACAGTTACCAATGCTTAATCAGTGAGGCACCTATCTCAGCGATCTGTCTATTTCGTTCATCCATAGTT
GCCTGACTCCCCGTCGTGTAGATAACTACGATACGGGAGGGCTTACCATCTGGCCCCAGTGCTGCAATGA
TACCGCGAGACCCACGCTCACCGGCTCCAGATTTATCAGCAATAAACCAGCCAGCCGGAAGGGCCGAGCG
CAGAAGTGGTCCTGCAACTTTATCCGCCTCCATCCAGTCTATTAATTGTTGCCGGGAAGCTAGAGTAAGT
AGTTCGCCAGTTAATAGTTTGCGCAACGTTGTTGCCATTGCTACAGGCATCGTGGTGTCACGCTCGTCGT
TTGGTATGGCTTCATTCAGCTCCGGTTCCCAACGATCAAGGCGAGTTACATGATCCCCCATGTTGTGCAA
AAAAGCGGTTAGCTCCTTCGGTCCTCCGATCGTTGTCAGAAGTAAGTTGGCCGCAGTGTTATCACTCATG
GTTATGGCAGCACTGCATAATTCTCTTACTGTCATGCCATCCGTAAGATGCTTTTCTGTGACTGGTGAGT
ACTCAACCAAGTCATTCTGAGAATAGTGTATGCGGCGACCGAGTTGCTCTTGCCCGGCGTCAATACGGGA
TAATACCGCGCCACATAGCAGAACTTTAAAAGTGCTCATCATTGGAAAACGTTCTTCGGGGCGAAAACTC
TCAAGGATCTTACCGCTGTTGAGATCCAGTTCGATGTAACCCACTCGTGCACCCAACTGATCTTCAGCAT
CTTTTACTTTCACCAGCGTTTCTGGGTGAGCAAAAACAGGAAGGCAAAATGCCGCAAAAAAGGGAATAAG
GGCGACACGGAAATGTTGAATACTCATACTCTTCCTTTTTCAATATTATTGAAGCATTTATCAGGGTTAT
TGTCTCATGAGCGGATACATATTTGAATGTATTTAGAAAAATAAACAAATAGGGGTTCCGCGCACATTTC
CCCGAAAAGTGCCACCTGACGTCGACGGATCGGGAGATCTCCCGATCCCCTATGGTGCACTCTCAGTACA
ATCTGCTCTGATGCCGCATAGTTAAGCCAGTATCTGCTCCCTGCTTGTG
Features (pLannotate 1.2.2; 19 found; start..end, strand, type, name):
    146..475     +  promoter       SV40 promoter: SV40 enhancer and early promoter
    487..866     +  enhancer       CMV enhancer: human cytomegalovirus immediate early enhancer
    867..1066    +  promoter       CMV promoter: human cytomegalovirus (CMV) immediate early promoter
   1084..1264    +  LTR            5' LTR (truncated): truncated 5' long terminal repeat (LTR) from HIV-1
   1311..1436    +  misc_feature   HIV-1 Ψ: packaging signal of human immunodeficiency virus type 1
   1420..1758    +  CDS            HIV-1 gag (fragment): gag protein from human immunodeficiency virus 1; gag
   1933..2166    +  misc_feature   RRE: The Rev response element (RRE) of HIV-1 allows for Rev-dependent mRNA export from the nucleus to the cytoplasm.
   2543..2643    +  CDS            Rev (fragment): human immunodeficiency virus 1 (HIV-1) Rev protein; rev; enhances nuclear export of unspliced and incompletely spliced viral mRNAs
   2693..2810    +  misc_feature   cPPT/CTS: central polypurine tract and central termination sequence of HIV-1
   2947..3354    +  promoter       SFFV promoter: spleen focus-forming virus long terminal repeat (LTR) promoter
   3375..3971    +  CDS            pac: PUAC_STRAD - Protein predicted: Swiss-Prot protein existence level 4. Detoxification of puromycin. From Streptomyces alboniger.
   3996..4041    +  ncRNA          5' miR-30a (fragment): sequence upstream of the 71-nt precursor of the human miR-30a microRNA (Zeng et al., 2002) miRNA
   4075..4962    +  CDS            MYD88: MYD88_HUMAN - Experimental evidence at protein level: Swiss-Prot protein existence level 1. Adapter protein involved in the Toll-like receptor and IL-1 receptor signaling pathway in the innate immune response (PubMed:15361868, PubMed:18292575, PubMed:33718825). Acts via IRAK1, IRAK2, IRF7 and TRAF6, leading to NF-kappa-B activation, cytokine secretion and the inflammatory response (PubMed:15361868, PubMed:24316379, PubMed:19506249). Increases IL-8 transcription (PubMed:9013863). Involved in IL-18-mediated signaling pathway. Activates IRF1 resulting in its rapid migration into the nucleus to me
   4969..5076    +  CDS            nef (fragment): NEF_HV1LA - Experimental evidence at protein level: Swiss-Prot protein existence level 1. Extracellular Nef protein targets CD4(+) T-lymphocytes for apoptosis by interacting with CXCR4 surface receptors. From Human immunodeficiency virus type 1 group M subtype B (isolate Lai) (HIV-1).
   5087..5267    +  LTR            5' LTR (truncated): truncated 5' long terminal repeat (LTR) from HIV-1
   5338..5926    -  rep_origin     ori: high-copy-number ColE1/pMB1/pBR322/pUC origin of replication
   6097..6957    -  CDS            AmpR: β-lactamase; bla; confers resistance to ampicillin, carbenicillin, and related antibiotics
   6958..7062    -  promoter       AmpR promoter: bla
   7121..7173    -  misc_feature   bom (fragment): basis of mobility region from pBR322
