[The description below was written by a language model from this plasmid's Addgene catalogue record and pLannotate feature annotations shown in this document.]
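Description:
pAPM D4 BsmBI Myd88 stuffer is an HIV-1-based lentiviral transfer vector of about 7.2 kb, built on the pAPM CoE D4 backbone and intended as an empty recipient for microRNA-based knockdown cassettes. It is maintained in bacteria through a high-copy ColE1/pUC-type origin and an ampicillin resistance gene (β-lactamase with its own promoter); a fragment of the pBR322 bom region is also present. Upstream of the viral portion lie SV40 enhancer/early promoter sequences and a CMV enhancer/promoter abutting a truncated 5′ LTR, an arrangement that typically drives genomic RNA production in packaging cells without Tat. The viral region carries the Ψ packaging signal with a partial gag sequence, the Rev response element for Rev-dependent nuclear export, the cPPT/CTS, a nef fragment and a second truncated LTR at the 3′ end. No WPRE is annotated.

The payload is a single SFFV promoter-driven transcription unit. It encodes puromycin N-acetyltransferase (pac, roughly 600 bp), giving puromycin selection of transduced mammalian cells, followed by 5′ miR-30a flanking sequence. Immediately after that flank sits an approximately 890 bp human MYD88 coding sequence, which according to the record serves only as a stuffer. The plasmid name implies that BsmBI sites allow the stuffer to be excised and replaced with a miR-30-embedded shRNA, so that the hairpin is processed from the same transcript as the selection marker. However, the BsmBI sites and a 3′ miR-30 flank are not annotated in the feature tables. The depositor and sequencing-derived records differ by only a few nucleotides and in numbering origin, and they show the same feature set. The associated publication concerns HUSH complex-mediated repression of proviruses.
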