Addgene plasmid #128505: pAPM D4 BsmBI Myd88 stuffer
Purpose: pAPM knockdown vector with Myd88 stuffer sequence
Depositing lab: Jeremy Luban. Depositing organization: University of Massachusetts, Worcester. Publication: Primate immunodeficiency virus proteins Vpx and Vpr counteract transcriptional repression of proviruses by the HUSH complex. Yurkovetskiy L, Guney MH, Kim K, Goh SL, McCauley S, Dauphin A, Diehl WE, Luban J. Nat Microbiol. 2018 Dec;3(12):1354-1361. doi: 10.1038/s41564-018-0256-x. Epub 2018 Oct 8. PubMed 30297740.
Backbone
  Vector backbone: pAPM CoE D4
  Total vector size (bp): 7185
  Vector type: Mammalian Expression, Lentiviral, RNAi
  Selectable markers: Puromycin
Growth in bacteria
  Bacterial resistance: Ampicillin, 100 μg/mL
  Growth temperature: 30°C
  Growth strain: NEB Stable
  Copy number: High Copy
Gene/Insert
  Gene/Insert name: Puromycin Resistance
  Insert size (bp): 600
  Promoter: SFFV
  Cloning method: Restriction Enzyme; 5′ cloning site MluI (unknown if destroyed); 3′ cloning site AsiSI (unknown if destroyed)
  Sequencing primers: 5′ None; 3′ None
Terms and licenses: Academic/Nonprofit Terms; Industry Terms: Not Available to Industry
How to cite: pAPM D4 BsmBI Myd88 stuffer was a gift from Jeremy Luban (Addgene plasmid # 128505 ; http://n2t.net/addgene:128505 ; RRID:Addgene_128505)
